Addgene plasmid #24992: pEX- HcRed -hLC3ΔG
Depositing lab: Isei Tanida. Depositing organization: Japan Institute for Health Security. Publication: Consideration about negative controls for LC3 and expression vectors for four colored fluorescent protein-LC3 negative controls. Tanida I, Yamaji T, Ueno T, Ishiura S, Kominami E, Hanada K. Autophagy. 2008 Jan 1. 4(1):131-4. PubMed 18000393.
Backbone
  Vector backbone: pCXN2
  Backbone size w/o insert (bp): 6000
  Vector type: Mammalian Expression
  Selectable markers: Neomycin (select with G418)
Growth in bacteria
  Bacterial resistance: Ampicillin, 100 μg/mL
  Growth temperature: 37°C
  Growth strain: DH5alpha
  Copy number: High Copy
Gene/Insert
  Gene/Insert name: a mutant human MAP1-LC3B fused with HcRed
  Species: H. sapiens (human)
  Insert size (bp): 375
  Mutation: deleted Gly at 121
  Entrez Gene: MAP1LC3B (a.k.a. ATG8F, LC3B, MAP1A/1BLC3, MAP1LC3B-a)
  Tag / fusion protein: HcRed (N terminal on backbone)
  Cloning method: Restriction Enzyme; 5′ cloning site Bgl2 (not destroyed); 3′ cloning site SalI/ XhoI (destroyed during cloning)
  Sequencing primers: 5′ HcRed-C
Terms and licenses: Academic/Nonprofit Terms; Industry Terms: Not Available to Industry
How to cite: pEX- HcRed -hLC3ΔG was a gift from Isei Tanida (Addgene plasmid # 24992 ; http://n2t.net/addgene:24992 ; RRID:Addgene_24992)
