[The description below was written by a language model from this plasmid's Addgene catalogue record.]
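Description:
pEX-HcRed-hLC3ΔG is a mammalian expression plasmid built on the pCXN2 backbone (about 6 kb without insert). It is propagated in E. coli as a high-copy plasmid under ampicillin selection, and it carries a neomycin resistance marker so that transfected mammalian cells can be selected with G418. The record does not state which promoter drives the insert, and no feature table is provided, so the regulatory elements and origin of replication cannot be confirmed from the available information.

The payload is a roughly 375 bp human MAP1LC3B (LC3B) coding sequence cloned by restriction digestion downstream of HcRed, a far-red fluorescent protein supplied by the backbone, giving an N-terminally tagged HcRed-LC3 fusion. The 5′ BglII junction was preserved, while the 3′ SalI/XhoI junction was destroyed during cloning. The LC3 sequence carries a glycine deletion, recorded as position 121. In wild-type LC3, a C-terminal glycine is exposed by proteolytic processing and then conjugated to phosphatidylethanolamine, the lipidation step that anchors LC3 to autophagosomal membranes. Loss of this residue would be expected to prevent lipidation, so the fusion should not be recruited to autophagosomes.

In line with the associated publication on negative controls for LC3, the construct serves as a negative control in fluorescence-based autophagy assays. It helps distinguish genuine autophagosome-associated LC3 puncta from aggregates or other non-specific signals that can arise when fluorescent LC3 fusions are overexpressed. It is the HcRed member of a set of four differently coloured fluorescent protein-LC3 control vectors.
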