>Addgene plasmid #24992 | pEX- HcRed -hLC3ΔG | depositor partial sequence | sequence record 11541 | Author sequence
ATGCCGTCGGAGAAGACCTTCAAGCAGCGCCGCACCTTCGAACAAAGAGTAGAAGATGTCCGACTTATTC
GAGAGCAGCATCCAACCAAAATCCCGGTGATAATAGAACGATACAAGGGTGAGAAGCAGCTTCCTGTTCT
GGATAAAACAAAGTTCCTTGTACCTGACCATGTCAACATGAGTGAGCTCATCAAGATAATTAGAAGGCGC
TTACAGCTCAATGCTAATCAGGCCTTCTTCCTGTTGGTGAACGGACACAGCATGGTCAGCGTCTCCACAC
CAATCTCAGAGGTGTATGAGAGTGAGAAAGATGAAGATGGATTCCTGTACATGGTCTACGCCTCCCAGGA
GACGTTCATGAAATTGTCAGTGTAA
