>Addgene plasmid #24992 | pEX- HcRed -hLC3ΔG | addgene partial sequence | sequence record 30961 | 24992 with pCAG-F
TACCGATATCGCTAGCGCTACCGGTCGCCACCATGGTGAGCGGCCTGCTGAAGGAGAGTATGCGCATCAA
GATGTACATGGAGGGCACCGTGAACGGCCACTACTTCAAGTGCGAGGGCGAGGGCGACGGCAACCCCTTC
GCCGGCACCCAGAGCATGAGAATCCACGTGACCGAGGGCGCCCCCCTGCCCTTCGCCTTCGACATCCTGG
CCCCCTGCTGCGAGTACGGCAGCAGGACCTTCGTGCACCACACCGCCGAGATCCCCGACTTCTTCAAGCA
GAGCTTCCCCGAGGGCTTCACCTGGGAGAGAACCACCACCTACGAGGACGGCGGCATCCTGACCGCCCAC
CAGGACACCAGCCTGGAGGGCAACTGCCTGATCTACAAGGTGAAGGTGCACGGCACCAACTTCCCCGCCG
ACGGCCCCGTGATGAAGAACAAGAGCGGCGGCTGGGAGCCCAGCACCGAGGTGGTGTACCCCGAGAACGG
CGTGCTGTGCGGCCGGAACGTGATGGCCCTGAAGGTGGGCGACCGGCACCTGATCTGCCACCACTACACC
AGCTACCGGAGCAAGAAGGCCGTGCGCGCCCTGACCATGCCCGGCTTCCACTTCACCGACATCCGGCTCC
AGATGCTGCGGAAGAAGAAGGACGAGTACTTCGAGCTGTACGAGGCCAGCGTGGCCCGGTACAGCGACCT
GCCCGAGAAGGCCAACTCCGGACTCAGATCTATGCCGTCGGAGAAGACCTTCAAGCAGCGCCGCACCTTC
GAACAAAGAGTAGAAGATGTCCGACTTATTCGAGAGCAGCATCCAACCAAAATCCCGGTGATAATAGAAC
GATACAAGGGTGAGAAGCAGCTTCCTGTTCTGGATAAACAAAGTTCCTTGTACCTGACCATGTCAACATG
AGTGAGCTCATCAAGATAATTAGA
