>Addgene plasmid #24992 | pEX- HcRed -hLC3ΔG | addgene partial sequence | sequence record 30962 | 24992 with Bglob-pA-R
CACCAGCCACCACCTTCTGATAGGCAGCCTGCACCTGAGGAGTGAATTGAGCTCCCGGGCTCGACTTACA
CTGACAATTTCATGAACGTCTCCTGGGAGGCGTAGACCATGTACAGGAATCCATCTTCATCTTTCTCACT
CTCATACACCTCTGAGATTGGTGTGGAGACGCTGACCATGCTGTGTCCGTTCACCAACAGGAAGAAGGCC
TGATTAGCATTGAGCTGTAAGCGCCTTCTAATTATCTTGATGAGCTCACTCATGTTGACATGGTCAGGTA
CAAGGAACTTTGTTTTATCCAGAACAGGAAGCTGCTTCTCACCCTTGTATCGTTCTATTATCACCGGGAT
TTTGGTTGGATGCTGCTCTCGAATAAGTCGGACATCTTCTACTCTTTGTTCGAAGGTGCGGCGCTGCTTG
AAGGTCTTCTCCGACGGCATAGATCTGAGTCCGGAGTTGGCCTTNNNNNGCAGGTCGCTGTACCGGGCCA
CGCTGGCCTCGTACAGCTCGAAGTACTCGTCCTTCTTCTTCCGCAGCATCTGGAGCCGGATGTCGGTGAA
GTGGAAGCCGGGCATGGTCAGGGCGCGCACGGCCTTCTTGCTCCGGTAGCTGGTGTAGTGGTGGCAGATC
AGGTGCCGGTCGCCCACCTTCAGGGCCATCACGTTCCGGCCGCACAGCACGCCGTTCTCGGGGTACACCA
CCTCGGTGCTGGGCTCCCAGCCGCCGCTCTTGTTCTTCATCACGGGGCCGTCGGCGGGGAAGTTGGTGCC
GTGCACCTTCACCTTGTAG
